Addgene plasmid #13299: pet 3d alpha tentacle delete CP
Depositing lab: John Cooper. Depositing organization: Washington University in Saint Louis. Publication: How capping protein binds the barbed end of the actin filament. Wear MA, Yamashita A, Kim K, Maeda Y, Cooper JA. Curr Biol. 2003 Sep 2. 13(17):1531-7. 10.1016/S0960-9822(03)00559-1 PubMed 12956956.
Backbone
  Vector backbone: pET- 3d
  Backbone manufacturer: novagen
  Backbone size w/o insert (bp): 5000
  Vector type: Bacterial Expression
Growth in bacteria
  Bacterial resistance: Ampicillin, 100 μg/mL
  Growth temperature: 37°C
  Growth strain: DH5alpha
  Copy number: Unknown
Gene/Insert
  Gene/Insert name: capping protein alpha 1 (deletion 28 amino acids) beta 1 subunits (alt name: actin CAP Z alpha tentacle delete)
  Species: G. gallus (chicken)
  Insert size (bp): 2000
  Entrez Gene: CAPZB
  Cloning method: Restriction Enzyme; 5′ cloning site nco 1 for alpha subunit (not destroyed); 3′ cloning site bam H1 (not destroyed)
  Sequencing primers: 5′ T7; 3′ T7-Term
Resource information
  A portion of this plasmid was derived from a plasmid made by: Obinata T gave the plasmid for wt CP alpha 1 and beta 1 subunits. The mutant was generated on this background by PCR.
Terms and licenses: Academic/Nonprofit Terms; Industry Terms: Not Available to Industry
Depositor comments: Soeno et al 1998; journal of muscle research and cell motility 19, 639-646
How to cite: pet 3d alpha tentacle delete CP was a gift from John Cooper (Addgene plasmid # 13299 ; http://n2t.net/addgene:13299 ; RRID:Addgene_13299)
