[The description below was written by a language model from this plasmid's Addgene catalogue record.]
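Description:
pet 3d alpha tentacle delete CP is a bacterial expression plasmid built on the Novagen pET-3d backbone (about 5 kb) and carrying an insert of roughly 2 kb that encodes both subunits of chicken (Gallus gallus) actin capping protein, CapZ: the alpha 1 subunit and the beta 1 subunit. The alpha 1 subunit carries a 28-amino-acid deletion that removes the region called the alpha "tentacle", while the beta 1 subunit is not described as altered. The record states that the mutant was made by PCR on a pre-existing plasmid encoding the wild-type alpha 1 and beta 1 subunits. The insert sits between an NcoI site, noted as the 5′ site for the alpha subunit, and a BamHI site at the 3′ end, and both sites are retained. The plasmid confers ampicillin resistance. Copy number is listed as unknown, and no feature table is provided, so the origin of replication and the exact arrangement of the two coding regions are not documented here.

The listed sequencing primers, T7 and T7 terminator, fit the usual pET design, in which the insert lies between a T7 promoter and T7 terminator and is expressed in an E. coli host that supplies T7 RNA polymerase. DH5alpha is given only as the propagation strain. No affinity or epitope tags are recorded. Having both subunits on one plasmid allows co-expression to produce the recombinant heterodimer. Judging from the associated work on how capping protein binds the barbed end of the actin filament, the construct is used to produce a tentacle-deleted mutant for comparison with wild-type protein, to assess the contribution of the deleted alpha subunit region to barbed-end binding.
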