>Addgene plasmid #13299 | pet 3d alpha tentacle delete CP | addgene partial sequence | sequence record 78538 | pBRrevBam 5'-GGTGATGTCGGCGATATAGG-3'
GCCGGCCACGATGCGTCCGGCGTAGAGGATCGAGATCTCGATCCCGCGAAATTAATACGACTCACTATAG
GGAGACCACAACGGTTTCCCTCTAGAAATAATTTTGTTTAACTTTAAGAAGGAGATATACATATGAGTGA
CCAGCAGCTGGATTGTGCCTTGGATTTGATGAGGCGTCTGCCTCCGCAGCAGATAGAGAAGAATCTCAGT
GACCTCATTGACTTGGTCCCAAGCCTCTGTGAAGATCTCCTCTCCTCTGTTGATCAGCCATTGAAGATTG
CACGAGATAAGGTGGTAGGAAAAGACTATCTATTGTGTGACTACAACAGAGATGGAGACTCGTATAGATC
ACCGTGGAGTAACAAGTATGATCCTCCCCTGGAAGACGGTGCCATGCCATCTGCTCGCCTGCGCAAGCTG
GAGGTGGAAGCCAACAATGCCTTTGACCAGTATAGAGACTTGTATTTCGAAGGTGGAGTCTCCTCTGTCT
ACCTCTGGGATCTGGATCATGGTTTTGCCGGTGTGATCCTCATTAAGAAAGCTGGAGATGGATCAAAGAA
GATTAAGGGATGCTGGGATTCCATCCACGTGGTGGAGGTTCAGGAGAAATCCAGCGGCCGTACTGCTCAT
TACAAGCTGACCTCCACAGTGATGCTGTGGCTGCAGACTAATAAAACTGGTTCTGGTACCATGAACCTTG
GCGGGAGCCTCACCAGACAGATGGAGAAAGATGA
